>Addgene plasmid #244526 | R919-X63-566 | addgene full sequence | sequence record 488781 | Addgene NGS Result
TTAATACGACTCACTATAGGGGAATTGTGAGCGGATAACAATTCCCCTCTAGAAATAATTTTGTTTAACT
TTAAGAAGGAGATATACATATGAGATCCCATCACCATCACCATCACGGCAAAATCGAAGAAGGTAAACTG
GTAATCTGGATTAACGGCGATAAAGGCTATAACGGTCTCGCTGAAGTCGGTAAGAAATTCGAGAAAGATA
CCGGAATTAAAGTCACCGTTGAGCATCCGGATAAACTGGAAGAGAAATTCCCACAGGTTGCGGCAACTGG
CGATGGCCCTGACATTATCTTCTGGGCACACGACCGCTTTGGTGGCTACGCTCAATCTGGCCTGTTGGCT
GAAATCACCCCGGACAAAGCGTTCCAGGACAAGCTGTATCCGTTTACCTGGGATGCCGTACGTTACAACG
GCAAGCTGATTGCTTACCCGATCGCTGTTGAAGCGTTATCGCTGATTTATAACAAAGATCTGCTGCCGAA
CCCGCCAAAAACCTGGGAAGAGATCCCGGCGCTGGATAAAGAACTGAAAGCGAAAGGTAAGAGCGCGCTG
ATGTTCAACCTGCAAGAACCGTACTTCACCTGGCCGCTGATTGCTGCTGACGGGGGTTATGCGTTCAAGT
ATGAAAACGGCAAGTACGACATTAAAGACGTGGGCGTGGATAACGCTGGCGCGAAAGCGGGTCTGACCTT
CCTGGTTGACCTGATTAAAAACAAACACATGAATGCAGACACCGATTACTCCATCGCAGAAGCTGCCTTT
AATAAAGGCGAAACAGCGATGACCATCAACGGCCCGTGGGCATGGTCCAACATCGACACCAGCAAAGTGA
ATTATGGTGTAACGGTACTGCCGACCTTCAAGGGTCAACCATCCAAACCGTTCGTTGGCGTGCTGAGCGC
AGGTATTAACGCCGCCAGTCCGAACAAAGAGCTGGCAAAAGAGTTCCTCGAAAACTATCTGCTGACTGAT
GAAGGTCTGGAAGCGGTTAATAAAGACAAACCGCTGGGTGCCGTAGCGCTGAAGTCTTACGAGGAAGAGT
TGGCGAAAGATCCACGTATTGCCGCCACCATGGAAAACGCCCAGAAAGGTGAAATCATGCCGAACATCCC
GCAGATGTCCGCTTTCTGGTATGCCGTGCGTACTGCGGTGATCAACGCCGCCAGCGGTCGTCAGACTGTC
GATGAAGCCCTGAAAGACGCGCAGACTAATTCGGGATCTGATATCACAAGTTTGTACAAAAAAGTTGGCG
AAAACCTGTACTTCCAAGGCATGACGGAATATAAGCTGGTGGTGGTGGGCGCCGTGGGTGTGGGCAAGAG
TGCGCTGACCATCCAGCTGATCCAGAACCATTTTGTGGACGAATACGACCCCACTATAGAGGATTCCTAC
CGGAAGCAGGTGGTCATTGATGGGGAGACGTGCCTGTTGGACATCCTGGATACCGCCGGCCAGGAGGAGT
ACAGCGCCATGCGGGACCAGTACATGCGCACCGGGGAGGGCTTCCTGTGTGTGTTTGCCATCAACAACAC
CAAGTCTTTTGAGGACATCCACCAGTACAGGGAGCAGATCAAACGGGTGAAGGACTCGGATGACGTGCCC
ATGGTGCTGGTGGGGAACAAGTGTGACCTGGCTGCACGCACTGTGGAATCTCGGCAGGCTCAGGACCTCG
CCCGAAGCTACGGCATCCCCTACATCGAGACCTCGGCCAAGACCCGGCAGGGAGTGGAGGATGCCTTCTA
CACGTTGGTGCGTGAGATCCGGCAGCACAAGCTGCGGTAATCAACTTTCTTGTACAAAGTGGTGATATCG
CTAGCTAGATAGCTAGAAGCTTGCGGCCGCACAGCTGTATACACGTGCAAGCCAGCCAGAACTCGCTCCT
GAAGACCCAGAGGATCTCGAGCACCACCACCACCACCACTAATGTTAATTAAGTTGGGCGTTCCTAGGCT
GATAAAACAGAATTTGCCTGGCGGCAGTAGCGCGGTGGTCCCACCTGACCCCATGCCGAACTCAGAAGTG
AAACGCCGTAGCGCCGATGGTAGTGTGGGGTCTCCCCATGCGAGAGTAGGGAACTGCCAGGCATCAAATA
AAACGAAAGGCTCAGTCGAAAGACTGGGCCTTTCGTTTTATCTGTTGTTTGTCGGTGAACGCTCTCCTGA
GTAGGACAAATCCGCCGGGAGCGGATTTGAACGTTGCGAAGCAACGGCCCGGAGGGTGGCGGGCAGGACG
CCCGCCATAAACTGCCAGGCATCAAATTAAGCAGAAGGCCATCCTGACGGATGGCCTTTTTGCGTTTCTA
CAAACTCTTTTGTTTATTTTTCTAAATACATTCAAATATGTATCCGCTGAGCAATAACTAGCATAACCCC
TTGGGGCCTCTAAACGGGTCTTGAGGGGTTTTTTGCTGAAAGGAGGAACTATATCCGGATTGGCGAATGG
G
[124 nt withheld, positions 2452-2575]
C
[91 nt withheld, positions 2577-2667]
A
[49 nt withheld, positions 2669-2717]
CCTTTGACGTTGGAGTCCACGTTCTTT
[37 nt withheld, positions 2745-2781]
ACCCTATCTCGGTCTATTCTTTTGATTTATAAGGGATTTTGCCGATTTCGGCCTATTGGTTAAAAAATGA
GCTGATTTAACAAAAATTTAACGCGAATTTTAACAAAATATTAACGTTTACAATTTCTGGCGGCACGATG
GCATGAGATTATCAAAAAGGATCTTCACCTAGATCCTTTTAAATTAAAAATGAAGTTTTAAATCAATCTA
AAGTATATATGAGTAAACTTGGTCTGACAGTTACCAATGCTTAATCAGTGAGGCACCTATCTCAGCGATC
TGTCTATTTCGTTCATCCATAGTTGCCTGACTCCCCGTCGTGTAGATAACTACGATACGGGAGGGCTTAC
CATCTGGCCCCAGTGCTGCAATGATACCGCGAGACCCACGCTCACCGGCTCCAGATTTATCAGCAATAAA
CCAGCCAGCCGGAAGGGCCGAGCGCAGAAGTGGTCCTGCAACTTTATCCGCCTCCATCCAGTCTATTAAT
TGTTGCCGGGAAGCTAGAGTAAGTAGTTCGCCAGTTAATAGTTTGCGCAACGTTGTTGCCATTGCTACAG
GCATCGTGGTGTCACGCTCGTCGTTTGGTATGGCTTCATTCAGCTCCGGTTCCCAACGATCAAGGCGAGT
TACATGATCCCCCATGTTGTGCAAAAAAGCGGTTAGCTCCTTCGGTCCTCCGATCGTTGTCAGAAGTAAG
TTGGCCGCAGTGTTATCACTCATGGTTATGGCAGCACTGCATAATTCTCTTACTGTCATGCCATCCGTAA
GATGCTTTTCTGTGACTGGTGAGTACTCAACCAAGTCATTCTGAGAATAGTGTATGCGGCGACCGAGTTG
CTCTTGCCCGGCGTCAATACGGGATAATACCGCGCCACATAGCAGAACTTTAAAAGTGCTCATCATTGGA
AAACGTTCTTCGGGGCGAAAACTCTCAAGGATCTTACCGCTGTTGAGATCCAGTTCGATGTAACCCACTC
GTGCACCCAACTGATCTTCAGCATCTTTTACTTTCACCAGCGTTTCTGGGTGAGCAAAAACAGGAAGGCA
AAATGCCGCAAAAAAGGGAATAAGGGCGACACGGAAATGTTGAATACTCATACTCTTCCTTTTTCAATCA
TGATTGAAGCATTTATCAGGGTTATTGTCTCATGAGCGGATACATATTTGAATGTATTTAGAAAAATAAA
CAAATAGGTCATGACCAAAATCCCTTAACGTGAGTTTTCGTTCCACTGAGCGTCAGACCCCGTAGAAAAG
ATCAAAGGATCTTCTTGAGATCCTTTTTTTCTGCGCGTAATCTGCTGCTTGCAAACAAAAAAACCACCGC
TACCAGCGGTGGTTTGTTTGCCGGATCAAGAGCTACCAACTCTTTTTCCGAAGGTAACTGGCTTCAGCAG
AGCGCAGATACCAAATACTGTCCTTCTAGTGTAGCCGTAGTTAGGCCACCACTTCAAGAACTCTGTAGCA
CCGCCTACATACCTCGCTCTGCTAATCCTGTTACCAGTGGCTGCTGCCAGTGGCGATAAGTCGTGTCTTA
CCGGGTTGGACTCAAGACGATAGTTACCGGATAAGGCGCAGCGGTCGGGCTGAACGGGGGGTTCGTGCAC
ACAGCCCAGCTTGGAGCGAACGACCTACACCGAACTGAGATACCTACAGCGTGAGCTATGAGAAAGCGCC
ACGCTTCCCGAAGGGAGAAAGGCGGACAGGTATCCGGTAAGCGGCAGGGTCGGAACAGGAGAGCGCACGA
GGGAGCTTCCAGGGGGAAACGCCTGGTATCTTTATAGTCCTGTCGGGTTTCGCCACCTCTGACTTGAGCG
TCGATTTTTGTGATGCTCGTCAGGGGGGCGGAGCCTATGGAAAAACGCCAGCAACGCGGCCTTTTTACGG
TTCCTGGCCTTTTGCTGGCCTTTTGCTCACATGTTCTTTCCTGCGTTATCCCCTGATTCTGTGGATAACC
GTATTACCGCCTTTGAGTGAGCTGATACCGCTCGCCGCAGCCGAACGACCGAGCGCAGCGAGTCAGTGAG
CGAGGAAGCGGAAGAGCGCCTGATGCGGTATTTTCTCCTTACGCATCTGTGCGGTATTTCACACCGCAAT
GGTGCACTCTCAGTACAATCTGCTCTGATGCCGCATAGTTAAGCCAGTATACACTCCGCTATCGCTACGT
GACTGGGTCATGGCTGCGCCCCGACACCCGCCAACACCCGCTGACGCGCCCTGACGGGCTTGTCTGCTCC
CGGCATCCGCTTACAGACAAGCTGTGACCGTCTCCGGGAGCTGCATGTGTCAGAGGTTTTCACCGTCATC
ACCGAAACGCGCGAGGCAGCTGCGGTAAAGCTCATCAGCGTGGTCGTGAAGCGATTCACAGATGTCTGCC
TGTTCATCCGCGTCCAGCTCGTTGAGTTTCTCCAGAAGCGTTAATGTCTGGCTTCTGATAAAGCGGGCCA
TGTTAAGGGCGGTTTTTTCCTGTTTGGTCACTGATGCCTCCGTGTAAGGGGGATTTCTGTTCATGGGGGT
AATGATACCGATGAAACGAGAGAGGATGCTCACGATACGGGTTACTGATGATGAACATGCCCGGTTACTG
GAACGTTGTGAGGGTAAACAACTGGCGGTATGGATGCGGCGGGACCAGAGAAAAATCACTCAGGGTCAAT
GCCAGCGCTTCGTTAATACAGATGTAGGTGTTCCACAGGGTAGCCAGCAGCATCCTGCGATGCAGATCCG
GAACATAATGGTGCAGGGCGCTGACTTCCGCGTTTCCAGACTTTACGAAACACGGAAACCGAAGACCATT
CATGTTGTTGCTCAGGTCGCAGACGTTTTGCAGCAGCAGTCGCTTCACGTTCGCTCGCGTATCGGTGATT
CATTCTGCTAACCAGTAAGGCAACCCCGCCAGCCTAGCCGGGTCCTCAACGACAGGAGCACGATCATGCT
AGTCATGCCCCGCGCCCACCGGAAGGAGCTGACTGGGTTGAAGGCTCTCAAGGGCATCGGTCGAGATCCC
GGTGCCTAATGAGTGAGCTAACTTACATTAATTGCGTTGCGCTCACTGCCCGCTTTCCAGTCGGGAAACC
TGTCGTGCCAGCTGCATTAATGAATCGGCCAACGCGCGGGGAGAGGCGGTTTGCGTATTGGGCGCCAGGG
TGGTTTTTCTTTTCACCAGTGAGACGGGCAACAGCTGATTGCCCTTCACCGCCTGGCCCTGAGAGAGTTG
CAGCAAGCGGTCCACGCTGGTTTGCCCCAGCAGGCGAAAATCCTGTTTGATGGTGGTTAACGGCGGGATA
TAACATGAGCTGTCTTCGGTATCGTCGTATCCCACTACCGAGATGTCCGCACCAACGCGCAGCCCGGACT
CGGTAATGGCGCGCATTGCGCCCAGCGCCATCTGATCGTTGGCAACCAGCATCGCAGTGGGAACGATGCC
CTCATTCAGCATTTGCATGGTTTGTTGAAAACCGGACATGGCACTCCAGTCGCCTTCCCGTTCCGCTATC
GGCTGAATTTGATTGCGAGTGAGATATTTATGCCAGCCAGCCAGACGCAGACGCGCCGAGACAGAACTTA
ATGGGCCCGCTAACAGCGCGATTTGCTGGTGACCCAATGCGACCAGATGCTCCACGCCCAGTCGCGTACC
GTCTTCATGGGAGAAAATAATACTGTTGATGGGTGTCTGGTCAGAGACATCAAGAAATAACGCCGGAACA
TTAGTGCAGGCAGCTTCCACAGCAATGGCATCCTGGTCATCCAGCGGATAGTTAATGATCAGCCCACTGA
CGCGTTGCGCGAGAAGATTGTGCACCGCCGCTTTACAGGCTTCGACGCCGCTTCGTTCTACCATCGACAC
CACCACGCTGGCACCCAGTTGATCGGCGCGAGATTTAATCGCCGCGACAATTTGCGACGGCGCGTGCAGG
GCCAGACTGGAGGTGGCAACGCCAATCAGCAACGACTGTTTGCCCGCCAGTTGTTGTGCCACGCGGTTGG
GAATGTAATTCAGCTCCGCCATCGCCGCTTCCACTTTTTCCCGCGTTTTCGCAGAAACGTGGCTGGCCTG
GTTCACCACGCGGGAAACGGTCTGATAAGAGACACCGGCATACTCTGCGACATCGTATAACGTTACTGGT
TTCACATTCACCACCCTGAATTGACTCTCTTCCGGGCGCTATCATGCCATACCGCGAAAGGTTTTGCGCC
ATTCGATGGTGTCCGGGATCTCGACGCTCTCCCTTATGCGACTCCTGCATTAGGAAGCAGCCCAGTAGTA
GGTTGAGGCCGTTGAGCACCGCCGCCGCAAGGAATGGTGCATGCAAGGAGATGGCGCCCAACAGTCCCCC
GGCCACGGGGCCTGCCACCATACCCACGCCGAAACAAGCGCTCATGAGCCCGAAGTGGCGAGCCCGATCT
TCCCCATCGGTGATGTCGGCGATATAGGCGCCAGCAACCGCACCTGTGGCGCCGGTGATGCCGGCCACGA
TGCGTCCGGCGTAGAGGATCGAGATCGATCTCGATCCCGCGAAA
Features (pLannotate 1.2.2; 27 found; start..end, strand, type, name):
      2..20      +  promoter       T7 promoter: promoter for bacteriophage T7 RNA polymerase
     21..45      +  protein_bind   lac operator: The lac repressor binds to the lac operator to inhibit transcription in E. coli. This inhibition can be relieved by adding lactose or isopropyl-β-D-thiogalactopyranoside (IPTG). lac repressor encoded by lacI
     60..82      +  RBS            RBS: efficient ribosome binding site from bacteriophage T7 gene 10 (Olins and Rangwala, 1989)
     99..116     +  CDS            7xHis (fragment): 6xHis affinity tag
    120..1217    +  CDS            MBP: maltose binding protein from E. coli; malE (mutated); This version of the gene does not encode a signal sequence, so MBP will remain in the cytosol.
   1237..1254    +  protein_bind   attB1 (fragment): mutant version of attB; core recombination site for the Gateway® BP reaction BP Clonase™
   1260..1276    +  CDS            TEV site (fragment): tobacco etch virus (TEV) protease recognition and cleavage site
   1281..1787    +  CDS            H-Ras (G12V) (fragment): human oncoprotein generated by the G12V mutation in the small GTPase H-Ras
   1795..1812    -  protein_bind   attB2 (fragment): mutant version of attB; core recombination site for the Gateway® BP reaction BP Clonase™
   1912..1929    +  CDS            9xHis (fragment): 9xHis affinity tag
   1976..2091    +  ncRNA          5S rRNA: Accession: RF00001 - 5S ribosomal RNA
   2095..2181    +  terminator     rrnB T1 terminator: Escherichia coli rrnB; transcription terminator T1 from the E. coli rrnB gene
   2273..2300    +  terminator     rrnB T2 terminator: transcription terminator T2 from the E. coli rrnB gene
   2319..2358    +  promoter       AmpR promoter (fragment): bla
   2368..2415    +  terminator     T7 terminator: transcription terminator for bacteriophage T7 RNA polymerase
   2452..2907    +  rep_origin     f1 ori (sequence partly withheld): f1 bacteriophage origin of replication; arrow indicates direction of (+) strand synthesis
   3022..3882    -  CDS            AmpR: β-lactamase; bla; confers resistance to ampicillin, carbenicillin, and related antibiotics
   3883..3975    -  promoter       AmpR promoter: bla
   4056..4644    +  rep_origin     ori: high-copy-number ColE1/pMB1/pBR322/pUC origin of replication
   4830..4969    -  misc_feature   bom: basis of mobility region from pBR322
   5071..5262    -  CDS            rop: Rop protein, which maintains plasmids at low copy number; rop
   5279..5659    +  CDS            YPB1_ECOLX: Protein predicted: Swiss-Prot protein existence level 4. From Escherichia coli.
   5721..5785    -  CDS            TcR (fragment): tetracycline efflux protein; tet; confers resistance to tetracycline
   5800..5821    -  protein_bind   CAP binding site: CAP binding activates transcription in the presence of cAMP. E. coli catabolite activator protein
   5834..6916    -  CDS            lacI: lac repressor; lacI; The lac repressor binds to the lac operator to inhibit transcription in E. coli. This inhibition can be relieved by adding lactose or isopropyl-β-D-thiogalactopyranoside (IPTG).
   6917..6994    -  promoter       lacI promoter: lacI
   7002..7281    -  CDS            TcR (fragment): tetracycline efflux protein; tet; confers resistance to tetracycline
