[The description below was written by a language model from this plasmid's Addgene catalogue record and pLannotate feature annotations shown in this document.]
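Description:
R919-X63-566 is a bacterial expression plasmid built on the pDest-566 Gateway destination backbone, designed for production of a truncated, oncogenic form of human HRAS in E. coli. The sequenced construct is about 7.3 kb. It is maintained through a ColE1/pMB1-type origin and selected with ampicillin via the β-lactamase gene. The catalogue lists it as high copy, although the feature table also shows pBR322-derived bom and rop elements, the latter normally associated with reduced copy number. An f1 origin and non-functional fragments of a tetracycline resistance gene are also present as backbone remnants.

Expression is driven by a T7 promoter controlled by an adjacent lac operator, followed by the T7 gene 10 ribosome binding site. The plasmid carries its own lacI gene, so transcription is repressed until induction with IPTG in a host supplying T7 RNA polymerase. The open reading frame begins with a His6 tag fused to a cytosolic maltose binding protein lacking its signal sequence, which serves for affinity purification and generally improves solubility. This is followed by the attB1 site left by Gateway recombination, a TEV protease cleavage site, and HRAS residues 1–169 bearing the G12V mutation. This substitution impairs GTP hydrolysis and keeps the GTPase in its active state. The truncation omits the C-terminal region of the protein. An attB2 site follows the insert, with rrnB T1/T2 and T7 terminators downstream. A further His-tag sequence annotated after attB2 is not part of the described fusion.

TEV cleavage allows removal of the His6-MBP partner to release the HRAS G-domain. The record states only protein expression as the purpose.
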