Addgene plasmid #244526: R919-X63-566
Purpose: Bacterial protein expression of His6-MBP-tev-Hs.HRAS(1-169) G12V
Depositing lab: Dominic Esposito. Depositing organization: Frederick National Laboratory.
Backbone
  Vector backbone: pDest-566
  Backbone size w/o insert (bp): 6800
  Vector type: Bacterial Expression
Growth in bacteria
  Bacterial resistance: Ampicillin, 100 μg/mL
  Growth temperature: 37°C
  Growth strain: DH5alpha
  Copy number: High Copy
Gene/Insert
  Gene/Insert name: His6-MBP-tev-Hs.HRAS(1-169) G12V
  Species: H. sapiens (human)
  Entrez Gene: HRAS (a.k.a. C-BAS/HAS, C-H-RAS, C-HA-RAS1, CTLO, H-RASIDX, HAMSV, HRAS1, RASH1, p21ras)
  Tag / fusion protein: His6-MBP (N terminal on insert)
  Cloning method: Gateway Cloning
Terms and licenses: Academic/Nonprofit Terms; Industry Terms: Not Available to Industry
How to cite: R919-X63-566 was a gift from Dominic Esposito (Addgene plasmid # 244526 ; http://n2t.net/addgene:244526 ; RRID:Addgene_244526)
